Addgene plasmid #23747: pDONR223-NADK
Depositing lab: William Hahn & David Root. Depositing organization: Dana-Farber Cancer Institute. Publication: COT drives resistance to RAF inhibition through MAP kinase pathway reactivation. Johannessen CM, Boehm JS, Kim SY, Thomas SR, Wardwell L, Johnson LA, Emery CM, Stransky N, Cogdill AP, Barretina J, Caponigro G, Hieronymus H, Murray RR, Salehi-Ashtiani K, Hill DE, Vidal M, Zhao JJ, Yang X, Alkan O, Kim S, Harris JL, Wilson CJ, Myer VE, Finan PM, Root DE, Roberts TM, Golub T, Flaherty KT, Dummer R, Weber BL, Sellers WR, Schlegel R, Wargo JA, Hahn WC, Garraway LA. Nature. 2010 Dec 16;468(7326):968-72. doi: 10.1038/nature09627 PubMed 21107320.
Backbone
  Vector backbone: pDONR223
  Backbone manufacturer: Invitrogen
  Backbone size w/o insert (bp): 5005
  Vector type: Gateway Donor vector
Growth in bacteria
  Bacterial resistance: Spectinomycin, 50 μg/mL
  Growth temperature: 37°C
  Growth strain: DH5alpha
  Copy number: High Copy
Gene/Insert
  Gene/Insert name: NADK (alt name: NAD kinase)
  Species: H. sapiens (human)
  Insert size (bp): 1341
  Mutation: 2MM
  Entrez Gene: NADK (a.k.a. RP1-283E3.6, dJ283E3.1)
  Cloning method: Gateway Cloning
  Sequencing primers: 5′ M13pUC-fwd; 3′ M13rev
Terms and licenses: Academic/Nonprofit Terms; Industry Terms: Not Available to Industry
Depositor comments: The ORF has no Stop codon. This design enables easy recombination into a destination vector to add an epitope tag of choice and Stop codon to the ORF. Do NOT use this plasmid directly for transfections. A set of 4 custom lentiviral vectors is available ( pLX301 (http://www.addgene.org/25895/) , pLX302 (http://www.addgene.org/25896/) , pLX303 (http://www.addgene.org/25897/) , pLX304 (http://www.addgene.org/25890/) ) to be used to express these ORFs in mammalian cells. These plasmids are not included in the kit and must be ordered separately.
How to cite: pDONR223-NADK was a gift from William Hahn & David Root (Addgene plasmid # 23747 ; http://n2t.net/addgene:23747 ; RRID:Addgene_23747)
