[The description below was written by a language model from this plasmid's Addgene catalogue record.]
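Description:
pDONR223-NADK is a Gateway entry-type clone built on the Invitrogen pDONR223 donor backbone (about 5 kb without insert) and carries the human NAD kinase (NADK) open reading frame as a 1,341 bp insert introduced by Gateway recombination. It is maintained in E. coli as a high-copy plasmid under spectinomycin selection. The record does not include a feature table, so the origin of replication and the exact recombination sites flanking the ORF are not itemised. As a recombined donor vector, the insert would normally sit between att sites that allow transfer by an LR reaction, and it can be sequenced from the flanking M13 forward and reverse primer sites.

The vector has no recorded promoter for expressing the insert in mammalian cells, and the depositor notes that it is not meant for direct transfection. It serves instead as a shuttle source of the ORF. The coding sequence lacks a stop codon, so after recombination into a destination vector it can read through into a C-terminal epitope tag and the stop codon supplied by that vector. The depositor points to a companion set of lentiviral destination vectors (the pLX301–304 series) for expressing such ORFs in mammalian cells. The mutation field reads "2MM", which probably denotes two mismatches relative to the reference sequence, but the record does not explain the term or describe the changes. The associated publication used kinase ORFs to investigate resistance to RAF inhibition, which suggests this clone belongs to a collection for gain-of-function screening and related overexpression studies.
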