>Addgene plasmid #23747 | pDONR223-NADK | depositor partial sequence | sequence record 10902 | Author sequence
ATGGAAATGGAACAAGAAAAAATGACCATGAATAAGGAATTGAGTCCAGACGCGGCTGCTTACTGCTGCT
CGGCCTGCCACGGCGATGAGACCTGGAGTTACAACCACCCCATCCGGGGCCGGGCCAAGTCTCGCAGCCT
GTCTGCCTCGCCCGCCCTGGGGAGCACCAAGGAGTTCAGGAGGACACGCTCTCTTCATGGGCCATGCCCG
GTGACCACTTTTGGACCAAAGGCCTGTGTGCTGCAGAACCCCCAGACCATCATGCACATTCAGGACCCCG
CGAGCCAGCGGCTGACGTGGAACAAGTCCCCAAAGAGCGTCCTTGTCATCAAGAAGATGAGAGATGCCAG
CCTACTGCAGCCGTTCAAGGAGCTCTGCACGCACCTCATGGAGGAGAACATGATCGTGTATGTGGAAAAG
AAAGTGCTAGAAGACCCTGCCATCGCCAGCGATGAAAGCTTTGGGGCAGTGAAGAAGAAATTCTGTACCT
TTCGAGAAGATTATGATGACATTTCCAATCAGATAGACTTCATCATCTGCCTGGGGGGAGACGGGACGCT
GCTGTACGCTTCCTCGCTTTTCCAGGGCAGCGTCCCTCCGGTCATGGCCTTCCACCTGGGCTCCCTGGGC
TTCCTGACCCCATTCAGCTTTGAGAACTTTCAGTCCCAAGTTACTCAGGTGATAGAGGGGAACGCAGCTG
TTGTTCTCCGGAGTCGGCTGAAGGTCAGGGTGGTGAAGGAGCTCCGGGGGAAGAAGACGGCCGTGCACAA
TGGGCTGGGTGAGAAAGGCTCGCAGGCTGCAGGCCTGGACATGGATGTCGGGAAGCAGGCCATGCAGTAC
CAGGTCCTGAATGAGGTGGTGATTGACAGAGGCCCCTCCTCCTACCTGTCCAATGTGGATGTCTACCTGG
ACGGACACCTCATCACCACGGTGCAGGGCGACGGAGTGATCGTGTCCACCCCGACGGGCAGCACGGCGTA
TGCGGCCGCGGCCGGGGCCTCCATGATCCACCCCAACGTGCCGGCCATCATGATCACGCCCATCTGCCCC
CACTCGCTGTCCTTCCGGCCCATCGTGGTCCCCGCAGGGGTCGAGCTGAAGATCATGCTGTCACCTGAAG
CAAGGAACACAGCATGGGTGTCCTTTGATGGACGGAAGAGACAAGAGATCCGCCATGGAGACAGCATCAG
CATCACTACCTCATGCTACCCGCTCCCCTCCATCTGTGTGCGGGACCCCGTGAGCGACTGGTTTGAGAGC
CTCGCCCAGTGCCTGCATTGGAACGTCCGGAAGAAGCAAGCCCACTTCGAGGAGGAGGAGGAGGAGGAGG
AGGAGGGCTAG
