>Addgene plasmid #23747 | pDONR223-NADK | addgene partial sequence | sequence record 29615 | 23747 with M13pUC-fwd
TCGGGCCCAATAATGATTTTATTTTGACTGATAGTGACCTGTTCGTTGCAACAAATTGATGAGCAATGCT
TTTTTATAATGCCAACTTTGTACAAAAAAGTTGGCATGGAAATGGAACAAGAAAAAATGACCATGAATAA
GGAATTGAGTCCAGACGCGGCTGCTTACTGCTGCTCGGCCTGCCACGGCGATGAGACCTGGAGTTACAAC
CACCCCATCCGGGGCCGGGCCAAGTCTCGCAGCCTGTCTGCCTCGCCCGCCCTGGGGAGCACCAAGGAGT
TCAGGAGGACACGCTCTCTTCATGGGCCATGCCCGGTGACCACTTTTGGACCAAAGGCCTGTGTGCTGCA
GAACCCCCAGACCATCATGCACATTCAGGACCCCGCGAGCCAGCGGCTGACGTGGAACAAGTCCCCAAAG
AGCGTCCTTGTCATCAAGAAGATGAGAGATGCCAGCCTACTGCAGCCGTTCAAGGAGCTCTGCACGCACC
TCATGGAGGAGAACATGATCGTGTATGTGGAAAAGAAAGTGCTAGAAGACCCTGCCATCGCCAGCGATGA
AAGCTTTGGGGCAGTGAAGAAGAAATTCTGTACCTTTCGAGAAGATTATGATGACATTTCCAATCAGATA
GACTTCATCATCTGCCTGGGGGGGAGACGGGACGCTGCTGTACGCTTCCTCGCTTTTCCAGGGCAGCGTC
CCTCCGGTCATGGCCTTCCACCTGGGCTCCCTGGGCTTCCTGACCCCATTCAGCTTTGAGAACTTTCAGT
CCCAAGTTAC
